>Addgene plasmid #175205 | pCfB8154 | addgene full sequence | sequence record 363153 | Addgene NGS Result
CTTGTTCTTTTTGCAGAAGCTCAGAATAAACGCTCAACTTTGGCAGATCAATTCCCGGGGCTGAGGCTTA
ATATGGTTGAAACATTTAGTTTTGCTCATTTGGCTTATTTGGTCTTTGAGTCCGTTTTACAGGTAGTCAT
TATCGCACTCGCTGGTTTTTGGAGCGCTAGTTCTGGTCTGCTGCCCAAACAAAGTCAAAAAATCATTTCT
CTGTTGAACGTGGACCTTTTTACACCATGTCTTATTTTTAGTAAGTTGGCCAAATCCCTGTCCATGGCCA
AAATCTTTGAAATAGCCATCATTCCTATTTTTTTTGGTTTGACTACTGGTATTTCATTTATTTCCGGAAA
GATAATGAGCCGTATCCTAGACTTGGATAAAGATGAAACTAATTTTGTGGTGGCAAACTCTGTCTTTGGT
AACAGTAACTCTCTACCTGTGTCCTTGACATTATCTTTGGCTTACACTCTGCCCAACTTAACTTGGGACC
AAATTCCTAATGATAACAGAGATAACGTTGCATCAAGGGGTATTTTATACTTGCTGATCTTTCAACAAAT
CGGACAAATGCTGAGGTGGAGCTGGGGTTACAATAAGCTAATGAAGTGGTCTGGAGAGAACACTCAGCAT
ATGCCACCTTCTCAAGTGCAATCTTTGTTGGAAAGGACGCCCAACATTGATAACGAGGAACTTGTCAATG
AGGAACAAGAGGAACAAGAATTGCTTGAAGAAGAAAATAACAGAATGAACTCATCTTTTTTGAGTTCGAG
TTCCATCGGTGATAAGATTTGGCAAAAATCATGCACTGTATTTGAGAGAATCAGAGCGAACCTTAATCCT
CCGTTATATTCCATGATTTTTGCTGTTGTTGTGGCAGCAATTGGTCCGTTGCAGAGAGAGCTATTTATGG
AAGATGGGTTTATCAATAACACATTTGCCGAGGCTGTTACGCAGCTGGGTTCAGTTTCTATCCCACTGAT
CCTGGTTGTCCTCGGTTCTAACTTATATCCTTCTGCGGAAGTCTTCCCTAAGACGGTTCACCATAGCAAG
TTATTGATCGGCTCCATCATCGGAAGAATGATTTTACCTTCTTGCTTCCTTTTGCCTATTATTGCTATTG
CTGTTAAGTACATAAACGTGAGTATTTTGGACGATCCAATTTTCCTTGTTGTCGGTTTTCTTTTGACTGT
TTCCCCTCCTGCCATTCAATTAACTCAAATCACTCAACTGAATGAATTTTTCGAGGCAGAAATGGCCGAT
ATTCTATTTTGGGGGTACGCTGTCTTAAGTTTGCCTGTAAGTATTATTGTTGTCTCAGGTGCAATTTACG
TTTTACAGTGGGCTAACCCAACTTGAATTAAACCTCAGCGAATTCGTGAGAAAGCTTGGGAATAGGCCTT
TCAGATCTGCCCGAGACCATGGATGAAGTATCTAGAAATAGCTTGATCTGGTTACCACTAAACCAGCCTC
AAGAACACCCGAATGGAGTCTCTAAGCTACATAATACCAACTTACACTTTACAAAATGTTGTCCCCCAAA
ATGTAGCCATTCGTATCTGCTCCTAATAAAAAGAAAGTTTCTTCACATTCTAAAAAAAAAAAAAAAAAAA
AAAAAAAAAAAAAAAMCCCCCCCCCCCCCCCCTGCAGGCGGCCGCCTCGAGGCTAGCTTGAGTATTCTAT
AGTGTCACCTAAATAGCTTGGCGTAATCATGGTCATAGCTGTTTCCTGTGTGAAATTGTTATCCGCTCAC
AATTCCACACAACATACGAGCCGGAAGCATAAAGTGTAAAGCCTGGGGTGCCTAATGAGTGAGCTAACTC
ACATTAATTGCGTTGCGCTCACTGCCCGCTTTCCAGTCGGGAAACCTGTCGTGCCAGCTGCATTAATGAA
TCGGCCAACGCGCGGGGAGAGGCGGTTTGCGTATTGGGCGCTCTTCCGCTTCCTCGCTCACTGACTCGCT
GCGCTCGGTCGTTCGGCTGCGGCGAGCGGTATCAGCTCACTCAAAGGCGGTAATACGGTTATCCACAGAA
TCAGGGGATAACGCAGGAAAGAACATGTGAGCAAAAGGCCAGCAAAAGGCCAGGAACCGTAAAAAGGCCG
CGTTGCTGGCGTTTTTCCATAGGCTCCGCCCCCCTGACGAGCATCACAAAAATCGACGCTCAAGTCAGAG
GTGGCGAAACCCGACAGGACTATAAAGATACCAGGCGTTTCCCCCTGGAAGCTCCCTCGTGCGCTCTCCT
GTTCCGACCCTGCCGCTTACCGGATACCTGTCCGCCTTTCTCCCTTCGGGAAGCGTGGCGCTTTCTCATA
GCTCACGCTGTAGGTATCTCAGTTCGGTGTAGGTCGTTCGCTCCAAGCTGGGCTGTGTGCACGAACCCCC
CGTTCAGCCCGACCGCTGCGCCTTATCCGGTAACTATCGTCTTGAGTCCAACCCGGTAAGACACGACTTA
TCGCCACTGGCAGCAGCCACTGGTAACAGGATTAGCAGAGCGAGGTATGTAGGCGGTGCTACAGAGTTCT
TGAAGTGGTGGCCTAACTACGGCTACACTAGAAGAACAGTATTTGGTATCTGCGCTCTGCTGAAGCCAGT
TACCTTCGGAAAAAGAGTTGGTAGCTCTTGATCCGGCAAACAAACCACCGCTGGTAGCGGTGGTTTTTTT
GTTTGCAAGCAGCAGATTACGCGCAGAAAAAAAGGATCTCAAGAAGATCCTTTGATCTTTTCTACGGGGT
CTGACGCTCAGTGGAACGAAAACTCACGTTAAGGGATTTTGGTCATGAGATTATCAAAAAGGATCTTCAC
CTAGATCCTTTTAAATTAAAAATGAAGTTTTAAATCAATCTAAAGTATATATGAGTAAACTTGGTCTGAC
AGTTACCAATGCTTAATCAGTGAGGCACCTATCTCAGCGATCTGTCTATTTCGTTCATCCATAGTTGCCT
GACTCCCCGTCGTGTAGATAACTACGATACGGGAGGGCTTACCATCTGGCCCCAGTGCTGCAATGATACC
GCGAGACCCACGCTCACCGGCTCCAGATTTATCAGCAATAAACCAGCCAGCCGGAAGGGCCGAGCGCAGA
AGTGGTCCTGCAACTTTATCCGCCTCCATCCAGTCTATTAATTGTTGCCGGGAAGCTAGAGTAAGTAGTT
CGCCAGTTAATAGTTTGCGCAACGTTGTTGCCATTGCTACAGGCATCGTGGTGTCACGCTCGTCGTTTGG
TATGGCTTCATTCAGCTCCGGTTCCCAACGATCAAGGCGAGTTACATGATCCCCCATGTTGTGCAAAAAA
GCGGTTAGCTCCTTCGGTCCTCCGATCGTTGTCAGAAGTAAGTTGGCCGCAGTGTTATCACTCATGGTTA
TGGCAGCACTGCATAATTCTCTTACTGTCATGCCATCCGTAAGATGCTTTTCTGTGACTGGTGAGTACTC
AACCAAGTCATTCTGAGAATAGTGTATGCGGCGACCGAGTTGCTCTTGCCCGGCGTCAATACGGGATAAT
ACCGCGCCACATAGCAGAACTTTAAAAGTGCTCATCATTGGAAAACGTTCTTCGGGGCGAAAACTCTCAA
GGATCTTACCGCTGTTGAGATCCAGTTCGATGTAACCCACTCGTGCACCCAACTGATCTTCAGCATCTTT
TACTTTCACCAGCGTTTCTGGGTGAGCAAAAACAGGAAGGCAAAATGCCGCAAAAAAGGGAATAAGGGCG
ACACGGAAATGTTGAATACTCATACTCTTCCTTTTTCAATATTATTGAAGCATTTATCAGGGTTATTGTC
TCATGAGCGGATACATATTTGAATGTATTTAGAAAAATAAACAAATAGGGGTTCCGCGCACATTTCCCCG
AAAAGTGCCACCTGACGTCTAAGAAACCATTATTATCATGACATTAACCTATAAAAATAGGCGTATCACG
AGGCCCTTTCGTCTCGCGCGTTTCGGTGATGACGGTGAAAACCTCTGACACATGCAGCTCCCGGAGACGG
TCACAGCTTGTCTGTAAGCGGATGCCGGGAGCAGACAAGCCCGTCAGGGCGCGTCAGCGGGTGTTGGCGG
GTGTCGGGGCTGGCTTAACTATGCGGCATCAGAGCAGATTGTACTGAGAGTGCACCATATGCGGTGTGAA
ATACCGCACAGATGCGTAAGGAGAAAATACCGCATCAGGCGCCATTCGCCATTCAGGCTGCGCAACTGTT
GGGAAGGGCGATCGGTGCGGGCCTCTTCGCTATTACGCCAGCTGGCGAAAGGGGGATGTGCTGCAAGGCG
ATTAAGTTGGGTAACGCCAGGGTTTTCCCAGTCACGACGTTGTAAAACGACGGCCAGTGAATTGTAATAC
GACTCACTATAGGGCGAATTAATTCGAGCTCGGTACCCAGCTTG
Features (pLannotate 1.2.2; 16 found; start..end, strand, type, name):
      1..43      +  5'UTR          Xenopus globin 5'-UTR: translational enhancer from the 5'-UTR of the major beta-globin gene of Xenopus laevis
     73..1353    +  CDS            YB8B_YEAST: Experimental evidence at protein level: Swiss-Prot protein existence level 1. From Saccharomyces cerevisiae (strain ATCC 204508 / S288c) (Baker's yeast).
   1461..1586    +  3'UTR          Xenopus globin 3'-UTR: 3'-UTR of the major beta-globin gene of Xenopus laevis
   1676..1694    -  promoter       SP6 promoter: promoter for bacteriophage SP6 RNA polymerase
   1736..1752    -  protein_bind   lac operator: The lac repressor binds to the lac operator to inhibit transcription in E. coli. This inhibition can be relieved by adding lactose or isopropyl-β-D-thiogalactopyranoside (IPTG). lac repressor encoded by lacI
   1760..1790    -  promoter       lac promoter: promoter for the E. coli lac operon
   1805..1826    -  protein_bind   CAP binding site: CAP binding activates transcription in the presence of cAMP. E. coli catabolite activator protein
   1839..1931    -  CDS            lacI (fragment): lac repressor; lacI; The lac repressor binds to the lac operator to inhibit transcription in E. coli. This inhibition can be relieved by adding lactose or isopropyl-β-D-thiogalactopyranoside (IPTG).
   2114..2702    -  rep_origin     ori: high-copy-number ColE1/pMB1/pBR322/pUC origin of replication
   2873..3733    -  CDS            AmpR: β-lactamase; bla; confers resistance to ampicillin, carbenicillin, and related antibiotics
   3734..3838    -  promoter       AmpR promoter: bla
   3933..3968    +  CDS            rop (fragment): Rop protein, which maintains plasmids at low copy number; rop
   4070..4169    +  misc_feature   bom (fragment): basis of mobility region from pBR322
   4175..4332    -  CDS            lacZα (fragment): LacZα fragment of β-galactosidase; lacZ fragment
   4335..4353    +  promoter       T7 promoter: promoter for bacteriophage T7 RNA polymerase
   4361..4378    +  misc_feature   MCS (fragment): pUC18/19 multiple cloning site
