[The description below was written by a language model from this plasmid's Addgene catalogue record and pLannotate feature annotations shown in this document.]
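Description:
pCfB8154 is a Xenopus oocyte expression vector built on the pNB1u/pLIFE016 backbone and used as a template for in vitro synthesis of mRNA rather than for direct expression in cells. It is maintained in E. coli through a high-copy ColE1/pUC-type origin of replication and selected with ampicillin via the β-lactamase (AmpR) gene and its native promoter. The sequenced record is 4,384 nt and also contains remnants of earlier cloning vectors: fragments of lacZα, lacI, rop and the pBR322 bom region, along with a lac promoter/operator and CAP binding site. None of these has a stated role in this construct.

The insert is the Saccharomyces cerevisiae open reading frame YBR287W, annotated in the feature table as the yeast protein YB8B_YEAST and introduced by USER cloning. A bacteriophage T7 promoter lies just upstream of a Xenopus laevis β-globin 5′-UTR, which acts as a translational enhancer, followed by the coding sequence and then the β-globin 3′-UTR. The catalogue entry states that a polyA tail is appended after the insert, although the feature table does not annotate it separately. An SP6 promoter sits downstream in the opposite orientation. T7 RNA polymerase therefore produces a YBR287W transcript flanked by globin UTRs and carrying a polyA tail, features that favour stability and efficient translation in oocytes. According to the record, this mRNA is injected into Xenopus laevis oocytes. The associated study concerns deorphanizing yeast solute carriers for uptake of xenobiotic compounds, so the construct is presumably used to express the protein heterologously and test it as a candidate transporter.
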