Addgene plasmid #175205: pCfB8154
Purpose: Xenopus oocyte expression vector containing YBR287W. Contains T7 RNA polymerase binding site, and adds polyA tail to YBR287W. Used for generation of mRNA, for injection into xenopus laevis oocytes.
Depositing lab: Irina Borodina. Depositing organization: Danmarks Tekniske Universitet. Publication: Deorphanizing solute carriers in Saccharomyces cerevisiae for secondary uptake of xenobiotic compounds. Moller-Hansen I, Saez-Saez J, van der Hoek SA, Dyekjaer JD, Christensen HB, Wright Muelas M, O'Hagan S, Kell DB, Borodina I. Front Microbiol. 2024 Apr 12;15:1376653. doi: 10.3389/fmicb.2024.1376653. PubMed 38680917.
Backbone
  Vector backbone: pNB1u/pLIFE016
  Backbone size w/o insert (bp): 3099
  Vector type: mRNA expression, injection into xenopus oocytes
Growth in bacteria
  Bacterial resistance: Ampicillin, 100 μg/mL
  Growth temperature: 37°C
  Growth strain: DH5alpha
  Growth instructions: Please note that this plasmid may run as a dimer. We recommend testing 2-3 colonies to ensure a monomeric, clonal population is stored.
  Copy number: High Copy
Gene/Insert
  Gene/Insert name: YBR287W
  Species: S. cerevisiae (budding yeast)
  Promoter: T7
  Tag / fusion protein: PolyA (C terminal on insert)
  Cloning method: Restriction Enzyme; 5′ cloning site Nt.BbvCI (not destroyed); 3′ cloning site USER cloning (unknown if destroyed)
  Sequencing primers: 5′ AAGGCGATTAAGTTGGGT; 3′ GTGTTCTTGAGGCTGGTTTA
Terms and licenses: Academic/Nonprofit Terms; Industry Terms: Not Available to Industry
Depositor comments: Generated by USER cloning.
How to cite: pCfB8154 was a gift from Irina Borodina (Addgene plasmid # 175205 ; http://n2t.net/addgene:175205 ; RRID:Addgene_175205)
